Addgene plasmid #43652: III-GTAC
Depositing lab: Chad Cowan & Kiran Musunuru. Depositing organization: Harvard University. Publication: A TALEN Genome-Editing System for Generating Human Stem Cell-Based Disease Models. Ding Q, Lee YK, Schaefer EA, Peters DT, Veres A, Kim K, Kuperwasser N, Motola DL, Meissner TB, Hendriks WT, Trevisan M, Gupta RM, Moisan A, Banks E, Friesen M, Schinzel RT, Xia F, Tang A, Xia Y, Figueroa E, Wann A, Ahfeldt T, Daheron L, Zhang F, Rubin LL, Peng LF, Chung RT, Musunuru K, Cowan CA. Cell Stem Cell. 2012 Dec 12. pii: S1934-5909(12)00645-5. doi: 10.1016/j.stem.2012.11.011. PubMed 23246482.
Backbone
  Vector backbone: pCRII-TOPO
  Backbone manufacturer: Invitrogen
  Backbone size w/o insert (bp): 3973
  Vector type: Bacterial Cloning
Growth in bacteria
  Bacterial resistance: Ampicillin and Kanamycin, 100 & 50 μg/mL
  Growth temperature: 37°C
  Growth strain: Top10
  Copy number: High Copy
Gene/Insert
  Gene/Insert name: III-GTAC
  Species: Synthetic
  Insert size (bp): 426
  Cloning method: TOPO Cloning
  Sequencing primers: 5′ T7; 3′ M13-rev
Terms and licenses: Academic/Nonprofit Terms; Industry Terms: Not Available to Industry
How to cite: III-GTAC was a gift from Chad Cowan & Kiran Musunuru (Addgene plasmid # 43652 ; http://n2t.net/addgene:43652 ; RRID:Addgene_43652)
