[The description below was written by a language model from this plasmid's Addgene catalogue record.]
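Description:
III-GTAC is a bacterial cloning plasmid built on the commercial pCRII-TOPO backbone (about 4 kb without insert), into which a 426 bp synthetic fragment was introduced by TOPO cloning. It is a high-copy plasmid maintained in E. coli, and the record lists both ampicillin and kanamycin resistance, consistent with the dual-marker design of this backbone. No feature table is provided, so the replication origin and other backbone elements are not itemised. The T7 and M13-reverse sequencing primers listed do indicate that the insert sits in the standard cloning site flanked by those priming sites.

The record describes the insert only as synthetic and gives it the same name as the plasmid, with no statement of its composition. The associated publication describes a TALEN genome-editing system for generating human stem cell-based disease models, so this plasmid is most plausibly one member of a library of pre-assembled modules used to build custom TALE DNA-binding arrays. On that reading, the name would suggest a block of repeat units recognising the bases G, T, A and C, assigned to a third position in the assembly scheme, and the insert size is roughly what four TALE repeats would occupy. This interpretation is inferred from the name and context and is not stated in the record. The plasmid has no recorded promoter driving expression of the insert, no tags and no reporters. It appears to serve purely as a storage and propagation vector from which the fragment is recovered for downstream assembly into a TALEN expression construct.
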