>Addgene plasmid #43652 | III-GTAC | depositor partial sequence | sequence record 58917 | III-GTAC sequence 426 bps
CGTCTCGGCTCACCCCAGAGCAGGTCGTGGCAATCGCGAGCAATAACGGCGGAAAACAGGCTTTGGAAAC
GGTGCAGAGGCTCCTTCCAGTGCTGTGCCAAGCGCACGGACTCACCCCAGAGCAGGTCGTGGCCATTGCC
TCGAATGGAGGGGGCAAACAGGCGTTGGAAACCGTACAACGATTGCTGCCGGTGCTGTGCCAAGCGCACG
GCCTCACCCCAGAGCAGGTCGTGGCAATCGCCTCCAACATTGGCGGGAAACAGGCACTCGAGACTGTCCA
GCGCCTGCTTCCCGTGCTGTGCCAAGCGCACGGATTAACCCCAGAGCAGGTCGTGGCGATCGCAAGCCAC
GACGGAGGAAAGCAAGCCTTGGAAACAGTACAGAGGCTGTTGCCTGTGCTGTGCCAAGCGCACGGACTCA
GAGACG
