>Addgene plasmid #43652 | III-GTAC | addgene partial sequence | sequence record 61730 | M13-F20 5'-TGTAAAACGACGGCCAGT-3'
CGAATTGGGCCCTCTAGATGCATGCTCGAGCGGCCGCCAGTGTGATGGATATCTGCAGAATTCGCCCTTG
ATGCCGTCCTAGCGCGTCTCGGCTCACCCCAGAGCAGGTCGTGGCAATCGCGAGCAATAACGGCGGAAAA
CAGGCTTTGGAAACGGTGCAGAGGCTCCTTCCAGTGCTGTGCCAAGCGCACGGACTCACCCCAGAGCAGG
TCGTGGCCATTGCCTCGAATGGAGGGGGCAAACAGGCGTTGGAAACCGTACAACGATTGCTGCCGGTGCT
GTGCCAAGCGCACGGCCTCACCCCAGAGCAGGTCGTGGCAATCGCCTCCAACATTGGCGGGAAACAGGCA
CTCGAGACTGTCCAGCGCCTGCTTCCCGTGCTGTGCCAAGCGCACGGATTAACCCCAGAGCAGGTCGTGG
CGATCGCAAGCCACGACGGAGGAAAGCAAGCCTTGGAAACAGTACAGAGGCTGTTGCCTGTGCTGTGCCA
AGCGCACGGACTCAGAGACGTGGGCACAGGAAAGATACTTAAGGGCGAATTCCAGCACACTGGCGGCCGT
TACTAGTGGATCCGAGCTCGGTACCAAGCTTGATGCATAGCTTGAGTATTCTATAGTGTCACCTAAATAG
CTTGGCGTAATCATGGTCATAGCTGTTTCCTGTGTGAAATTGTTATCCGCTCACAATTCCACACAACATA
CGAGCCGGAAGCATAAAGTGTAAAGCCTGGGGTGCCTAATGAGTGAGCTAACTCACATTAATTGCGTTGC
GCTCACTGCCCGCTTTCCAGTCGGGAAACCTGTCGTGCCAGCTGCATTAATGAATCGGCCAACGCGCGGG
GAGAGGCGGTTTGCGTATTGGGCGCTCTTCCGCTTCCTCGCT
